Addgene plasmid #141797: TFORF1127
Purpose: Lentiviral vector for overexpressing transcription factor ORFs with unique 24-bp barcodes. Barcodes facilitate identification of transcription factors in pooled screens.
Depositing lab: Feng Zhang. Depositing organization: Broad Institute. Publication: A transcription factor atlas of directed differentiation. Joung J, Ma S, Tay T, Geiger-Schuller KR, Kirchgatterer PC, Verdine VK, Guo B, Arias-Garcia MA, Allen WE, Singh A, Kuksenko O, Abudayyeh OO, Gootenberg JS, Fu Z, Macrae RK, Buenrostro JD, Regev A, Zhang F. Cell. 2023 Jan 5;186(1):209-229.e26. doi: 10.1016/j.cell.2022.11.026. PubMed 36608654.
Backbone
  Vector backbone: pLX_TRC317
  Backbone manufacturer: Broad Institute Genetic Perturbation Platform
  Backbone size w/o insert (bp): 8264
  Vector type: Mammalian Expression, Lentiviral
  Selectable markers: Puromycin
Growth in bacteria
  Bacterial resistance: Ampicillin, 100 μg/mL
  Growth temperature: 37°C
  Growth strain: NEB Stable
  Copy number: High Copy
Gene/Insert
  Gene/Insert name: THAP3
  Species: H. sapiens (human)
  Insert size (bp): 629
  Entrez Gene: THAP3 (a.k.a. MGC33488)
  Promoter: EF1a
  Cloning method: Unknown
  Sequencing primers: 5′ GGGTGGAGACTGAAGTTAGGCCAG; 3′ CACATAGCGTAAAAGGAGCAACATAG
Terms and licenses: Academic/Nonprofit Terms; Industry Terms: Not Available to Industry
Depositor comments: NM_138350,ENST00000377627 . The transcription factor ORF portion of this plasmid was synthesized by Genewiz. Please test multiple small colonies in case of plasmid recombination. To make this collection available in a timely manner, a portion of this collection was not fully sequenced by Addgene. If an Addgene verified full plasmid sequence is not available, please contact us prior to placing an order to request the full sequence.
How to cite: TFORF1127 was a gift from Feng Zhang (Addgene plasmid # 141797 ; http://n2t.net/addgene:141797 ; RRID:Addgene_141797)
