[The description below was written by a language model from this plasmid's Addgene catalogue record and pLannotate feature annotations shown in this document.]
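Description:
TFORF1127 is a third-generation, self-inactivating lentiviral expression plasmid built on the pLX_TRC317 backbone and carrying the human THAP3 open reading frame. It belongs to a barcoded transcription factor ORF collection. It is propagated in E. coli through a high-copy ColE1/pUC-type origin with ampicillin selection (AmpR under its own bla promoter). The backbone also retains an f1 origin plus lacZα, lac promoter/operator and T7/T3 promoter remnants of the parental cloning vector. The sequenced record is 8,893 nt, which matches the stated backbone plus a 629 bp insert. The depositor warns that the plasmid can recombine in bacteria, a common issue with LTR-containing vectors.

The viral genome is transcribed in packaging cells from an RSV promoter fused to a truncated HIV-1 5' LTR. It includes the Ψ packaging signal with a partial gag sequence, the RRE for Rev-dependent nuclear export, a cPPT/CTS element, WPRE to enhance transcript expression, and a ΔU3 3' LTR that inactivates LTR promoter activity after integration. An SV40 poly(A) signal follows the 3' LTR. Within this genome, an SV40 early promoter/origin drives puromycin N-acetyltransferase for selecting transduced mammalian cells, and the EF-1α promoter drives constitutive THAP3 expression. The annotation tool marks only part of the insert as matching THAP3, and the unique 24-bp barcode mentioned in the catalogue entry is not annotated. Its position is therefore not given, though it may lie in the region between the ORF and WPRE, where a short U6 promoter fragment is detected.

The construct is intended for overexpressing THAP3 in mammalian cells. In pooled transcription factor screens, such as directed-differentiation studies, the barcode identifies which factor each cell received.
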