Features (pLannotate 1.2.2; 31 found; start..end, strand, type, name):
      5..231     +  promoter       RSV promoter: Rous sarcoma virus enhancer/promoter
    232..412     +  LTR            5' LTR (truncated): truncated 5' long terminal repeat (LTR) from HIV-1
    459..584     +  misc_feature   HIV-1 Ψ: packaging signal of human immunodeficiency virus type 1
    568..931     +  CDS            HIV-1 gag (fragment): gag protein from human immunodeficiency virus 1; gag
   1077..1310    +  misc_feature   RRE: The Rev response element (RRE) of HIV-1 allows for Rev-dependent mRNA export from the nucleus to the cytoplasm.
   1687..1713    +  CDS            Rev (fragment): human immunodeficiency virus 1 (HIV-1) Rev protein; rev; enhances nuclear export of unspliced and incompletely spliced viral mRNAs
   1720..1743    +  promoter       SV40 promoter (fragment): SV40 early promoter
   1744..1815    +  promoter       SV40 promoter (fragment): SV40 enhancer and early promoter
   1839..1974    +  rep_origin     SV40 ori: SV40 origin of replication
   2020..2616    +  CDS            PuroR (fragment): puromycin N-acetyltransferase; pac from Streptomyces; confers resistance to puromycin
   2665..2782    +  misc_feature   cPPT/CTS: central polypurine tract and central termination sequence of HIV-1
   2847..2913    +  CDS            small t antigen (fragment): SV40 (simian virus 40) small t antigen
   2920..4098    +  promoter       EF-1α promoter: strong constitutive promoter for human elongation factor EF-1α
   4115..4573    +  CDS            THAP3 (fragment): THAP3_HUMAN - Experimental evidence at protein level: Swiss-Prot protein existence level 1. Component of a THAP1/THAP3-HCFC1-OGT complex that is required for the regulation of the transcriptional activity of RRM1. From Homo sapiens (Human).
   4655..4708    +  promoter       U6 promoter (fragment): RNA polymerase III promoter for human U6 snRNA
   4750..5338    +  misc_feature   WPRE: woodchuck hepatitis virus posttranscriptional regulatory element
   5389..5408    +  misc_feature   cPPT/CTS (fragment): central polypurine tract and central termination sequence of HIV-1
   5410..5643    +  LTR            3' LTR (ΔU3): self-inactivating 3' long terminal repeat (LTR) from HIV-1
   5721..5842    +  polyA_signal   SV40 poly(A) signal: SV40 polyadenylation signal
   5882..6017    +  rep_origin     SV40 ori: SV40 origin of replication
   6038..6056    -  promoter       T7 promoter: promoter for bacteriophage T7 RNA polymerase
   6064..6219    +  CDS            lacZα (fragment): LacZα fragment of β-galactosidase; lacZ fragment
   6224..6652    +  rep_origin     f1 ori (sequence partly withheld): f1 bacteriophage origin of replication; arrow indicates direction of (+) strand synthesis
   6705..6809    +  promoter       AmpR promoter: bla
   6810..7670    +  CDS            AmpR: β-lactamase; bla; confers resistance to ampicillin, carbenicillin, and related antibiotics
   7841..8429    +  rep_origin     ori: high-copy-number ColE1/pMB1/pBR322/pUC origin of replication
   8612..8704    +  CDS            lacI (fragment): lac repressor; lacI; The lac repressor binds to the lac operator to inhibit transcription in E. coli. This inhibition can be relieved by adding lactose or isopropyl-β-D-thiogalactopyranoside (IPTG).
   8717..8738    +  protein_bind   CAP binding site: CAP binding activates transcription in the presence of cAMP. E. coli catabolite activator protein
   8753..8783    +  promoter       lac promoter: promoter for the E. coli lac operon
   8791..8807    +  protein_bind   lac operator: The lac repressor binds to the lac operator to inhibit transcription in E. coli. This inhibition can be relieved by adding lactose or isopropyl-β-D-thiogalactopyranoside (IPTG). lac repressor encoded by lacI
   8852..8870    +  promoter       T3 promoter: promoter for bacteriophage T3 RNA polymerase
>Addgene plasmid #141797 | TFORF1127 | addgene full sequence | sequence record 415115 | Addgene NGS Result
TTAATGTAGTCTTATGCAATACTCTTGTAGTCTTGCAACATGGTAACGATGAGTTAGCAACATGCCTTAC
AAGGAGAGAAAAAGCACCGTGCATGCCGATTGGTGGAAGTAAGGTGGTACGATCGTGCCTTATTAGGAAG
GCAACAGACGGGTCTGACATGGATTGGACGAACCACTGAATTGCCGCATTGCAGAGATATTGTATTTAAG
TGCCTAGCTCGATACATAAACGGGTCTCTCTGGTTAGACCAGATCTGAGCCTGGGAGCTCTCTGGCTAAC
TAGGGAACCCACTGCTTAAGCCTCAATAAAGCTTGCCTTGAGTGCTTCAAGTAGTGTGTGCCCGTCTGTT
GTGTGACTCTGGTAACTAGAGATCCCTCAGACCCTTTTAGTCAGTGTGGAAAATCTCTAGCAGTGGCGCC
CGAACAGGGACTTGAAAGCGAAAGGGAAACCAGAGGAGCTCTCTCGACGCAGGACTCGGCTTGCTGAAGC
GCGCACGGCAAGAGGCGAGGGGCGGCGACTGGTGAGTACGCCAAAAATTTTGACTAGCGGAGGCTAGAAG
GAGAGAGATGGGTGCGAGAGCGTCAGTATTAAGCGGGGGAGAATTAGATCGCGATGGGAAAAAATTCGGT
TAAGGCCAGGGGGAAAGAAAAAATATAAATTAAAACATATAGTATGGGCAAGCAGGGAGCTAGAACGATT
CGCAGTTAATCCTGGCCTGTTAGAAACATCAGAAGGCTGTAGACAAATACTGGGACAGCTACAACCATCC
CTTCAGACAGGATCAGAAGAACTTAGATCATTATATAATACAGTAGCAACCCTCTATTGTGTGCATCAAA
GGATAGAGATAAAAGACACCAAGGAAGCTTTAGACAAGATAGAGGAAGAGCAAAACAAAAGTAAGACCAC
CGCACAGCAAGCGGCCGCTGATCTTCAGACCTGGAGGAGGAGATATGAGGGACAATTGGAGAAGTGAATT
ATATAAATATAAAGTAGTAAAAATTGAACCATTAGGAGTAGCACCCACCAAGGCAAAGAGAAGAGTGGTG
CAGAGAGAAAAAAGAGCAGTGGGAATAGGAGCTTTGTTCCTTGGGTTCTTGGGAGCAGCAGGAAGCACTA
TGGGCGCAGCGTCAATGACGCTGACGGTACAGGCCAGACAATTATTGTCTGGTATAGTGCAGCAGCAGAA
CAATTTGCTGAGGGCTATTGAGGCGCAACAGCATCTGTTGCAACTCACAGTCTGGGGCATCAAGCAGCTC
CAGGCAAGAATCCTGGCTGTGGAAAGATACCTAAAGGATCAACAGCTCCTGGGGATTTGGGGTTGCTCTG
GAAAACTCATTTGCACCACTGCTGTGCCTTGGAATGCTAGTTGGAGTAATAAATCTCTGGAACAGATTTG
GAATCACACGACCTGGATGGAGTGGGACAGAGAAATTAACAATTACACAAGCTTAATACACTCCTTAATT
GAAGAATCGCAAAACCAGCAAGAAAAGAATGAACAAGAATTATTGGAATTAGATAAATGGGCAAGTTTGT
GGAATTGGTTTAACATAACAAATTGGCTGTGGTATATAAAATTATTCATAATGATAGTAGGAGGCTTGGT
AGGTTTAAGAATAGTTTTTGCTGTACTTTCTATAGTGAATAGAGTTAGGCAGGGATATTCACCATTATCG
TTTCAGACCCACCTCCCAACCCCGAGGGGACCCATGCATTGCATCTCAATTAGTCAGCAACCAGGTGTGG
AAAGTCCCCAGGCTCCCCAGCAGGCAGAAGTATGCAAAGCATGCGTCTCAATTAGTCAGCAACCATAGTC
CCGCCCCTAACTCCGCCCATCCCGCCCCTAACTCCGCCCAGTTCCGCCCATTCTCCGCCCCATGGCTGAC
TAATTTTTTTTATTTATGCAGAGGCCGAGGCCGCCTCGGCCTCTGAGCTATTCCAGAAGTAGTGAGGAGG
CTTTTTTGGAGGCCTAGGCTTTTGCAAAAAGCTTTCTAGAGGTACCACCGGAGCTTACCATGACCGAGTA
CAAGCCCACGGTGCGCCTCGCCACCCGCGACGACGTCCCCAGGGCCGTACGCACCCTCGCCGCCGCGTTC
GCCGACTACCCCGCCACGCGCCACACCGTCGATCCGGACCGCCACATCGAGCGGGTCACCGAGCTGCAAG
AACTCTTCCTCACGCGCGTCGGGCTCGACATCGGCAAGGTGTGGGTCGCGGACGACGGCGCCGCCGTGGC
GGTCTGGACCACGCCGGAGAGCGTCGAAGCGGGGGCGGTGTTCGCCGAGATCGGCCCGCGCATGGCCGAG
TTGAGCGGTTCCCGGCTGGCCGCGCAGCAACAGATGGAAGGCCTCCTGGCGCCGCACCGGCCCAAGGAGC
CCGCGTGGTTCCTGGCCACCGTCGGCGTCTCGCCCGACCACCAGGGCAAGGGTCTGGGCAGCGCCGTCGT
GCTCCCCGGAGTGGAGGCGGCCGAGCGCGCCGGGGTGCCCGCCTTCCTGGAGACCTCCGCGCCCCGCAAC
CTCCCCTTCTACGAGCGGCTCGGCTTCACCGTCACCGCCGACGTCGAGGTGCCCGAAGGACCGCGCACCT
GGTGCATGACCCGCAAGCCCGGTGCCAGTTAACGAATTCTAGATCTTGAGACAAATGGCAGTATTCATCC
ACAATTTTAAAAGAAAAGGGGGGATTGGGGGGTACAGTGCAGGGGAAAGAATAGTAGACATAATAGCAAC
AGACATACAAACTAAAGAATTACAAAAACAAATTACAAAAATTCAAAATTTTCGGGTTTATTACAGGGAC
AGCAGAGATCCACTTTGGCGCCGGCTCGAGGCCTGCAGGTGCAAAGATGGATAAAGTTTTAAACAGAGAG
GAATCTTTGCAGCTAATGGACCTTCTAGGTCTTGAAAGGAGTGGGAATTGGCTCCGGTGCCCGTCAGTGG
GCAGAGCGCACATCGCCCACAGTCCCCGAGAAGTTGGGGGGAGGGGTCGGCAATTGAACCGGTGCCTAGA
GAAGGTGGCGCGGGGTAAACTGGGAAAGTGATGTCGTGTACTGGCTCCGCCTTTTTCCCGAGGGTGGGGG
AGAACCGTATATAAGTGCAGTAGTCGCCGTGAACGTTCTTTTTCGCAACGGGTTTGCCGCCAGAACACAG
GTAAGTGCCGTGTGTGGTTCCCGCGGGCCTGGCCTCTTTACGGGTTATGGCCCTTGCGTGCCTTGAATTA
CTTCCACCTGGCTGCAGTACGTGATTCTTGATCCCGAGCTTCGGGTTGGAAGTGGGTGGGAGAGTTCGAG
GCCTTGCGCTTAAGGAGCCCCTTCGCCTCGTGCTTGAGTTGAGGCCTGGCCTGGGCGCTGGGGCCGCCGC
GTGCGAATCTGGTGGCACCTTCGCGCCTGTCTCGCTGCTTTCGATAAGTCTCTAGCCATTTAAAATTTTT
GATGACCTGCTGCGACGCTTTTTTTCTGGCAAGATAGTCTTGTAAATGCGGGCCAAGATCTGCACACTGG
TATTTCGGTTTTTGGGGCCGCGGGCGGCGACGGGGCCCGTGCGTCCCAGCGCACATGTTCGGCGAGGCGG
GGCCTGCGAGCGCGGCCACCGAGAATCGGACGGGGGTAGTCTCAAGCTGGCCGGCCTGCTCTGGTGCCTG
GCCTCGCGCCGCCGTGTATCGCCCCGCCCTGGGCGGCAAGGCTGGCCCGGTCGGCACCAGTTGCGTGAGC
GGAAAGATGGCCGCTTCCCGGCCCTGCTGCAGGGAGCTCAAAATGGAGGACGCGGCGCTCGGGAGAGCGG
GCGGGTGAGTCACCCACACAAAGGAAAAGGGCCTTTCCGTCCTCAGCCGTCGCTTCATGTGACTCCACGG
AGTACCGGGCGCCGTCCAGGCACCTCGATTAGTTCTCGAGCTTTTGGAGTACGTCGTCTTTAGGTTGGGG
GGAGGGGTTTTATGCGATGGAGTTTCCCCACACTGAGTGGGTGGAGACTGAAGTTAGGCCAGCTTGGCAC
TTGATGTAATTCTCCTTGGAATTTGCCCTTTTTGAGTTTGGATCTTGGTTCATTCTCAAGCCTCAGACAG
TGGTTCAAAGTTTTTTTCTTCCATTTCAGGTGTCGTGAGGCTAGCACCGCCACCATGCCGAAGTCGTGCG
CGGCCCGGCAGTGCTGCAACCGCTACAGCAGCCGCAGGAAGCAGCTCACCTTCCACCGGTTTCCGTTCAG
CCGCCCGGAGCTGCTGAAGGAATGGGTGCTGAACATCGGCCGGGGCAACTTCAAGCCCAAGCAGCACACG
GTCATCTGCTCCGAGCACTTCCGGCCAGAGTGCTTCAGCGCCTTTGGAAACCGCAAGAACCTAAAGCACA
ATGCCGTGCCCACGGTGTTCGCCTTTCAGGACCCCACACAGCAGGTGAGGGAGAACACAGACCCTGCCAG
TGAGAGAGGAAATGCCAGCTCTTCTCAGAAAGAAAAGACTTCACCCTGCCGTTCCCAGGTCCTCCCTGAG
GCGGGGGCCGGAGAGGACAGTCCTGGGAGAAACATGGACACTGCACTTGAAGAGCTTCAGTTGCCCCCAA
ATGCCGAAGGCCACGTAAAACAGGCAATGTTGTTTAATGTAGAAAATGGAACCCCAGCTTCACGTGAAGC
CTTGTGGTTGAGTGAGGAGTAGTAATGAACTAGTCCGTAACTTGAAAGTATTTCGATTTCTTGGCTTTAT
ATATCTTGTGGAAAGGACGATGGCCTCTTATTCCGACTGAGCTTACGCGTTAAGTCGACAATCAACCTCT
GGATTACAAAATTTGTGAAAGATTGACTGGTATTCTTAACTATGTTGCTCCTTTTACGCTATGTGGATAC
GCTGCTTTAATGCCTTTGTATCATGCTATTGCTTCCCGTATGGCTTTCATTTTCTCCTCCTTGTATAAAT
CCTGGTTGCTGTCTCTTTATGAGGAGTTGTGGCCCGTTGTCAGGCAACGTGGCGTGGTGTGCACTGTGTT
TGCTGACGCAACCCCCACTGGTTGGGGCATTGCCACCACCTGTCAGCTCCTTTCCGGGACTTTCGCTTTC
CCCCTCCCTATTGCCACGGCGGAACTCATCGCCGCCTGCCTTGCCCGCTGCTGGACAGGGGCTCGGCTGT
TGGGCACTGACAATTCCGTGGTGTTGTCGGGGAAATCATCGTCCTTTCCTTGGCTGCTCGCCTGTGTTGC
CACCTGGATTCTGCGCGGGACGTCCTTCTGCTACGTCCCTTCGGCCCTCAATCCAGCGGACCTTCCTTCC
CGCGGCCTGCTGCCGGCTCTGCGGCCTCTTCCGCGTCTTCGCCTTCGCCCTCAGACGAGTCGGATCTCCC
TTTGGGCCGCCTCCCCGCGTCGACTTTAAGACCAATGACTTACAAGGCAGCTGTAGATCTTAGCCACTTT
TTAAAAGAAAAGGGGGGACTGGAAGGGCTAATTCACTCCCAACGAAGACAAGATCTGCTTTTTGCTTGTA
CTGGGTCTCTCTGGTTAGACCAGATCTGAGCCTGGGAGCTCTCTGGCTAACTAGGGAACCCACTGCTTAA
GCCTCAATAAAGCTTGCCTTGAGTGCTTCAAGTAGTGTGTGCCCGTCTGTTGTGTGACTCTGGTAACTAG
AGATCCCTCAGACCCTTTTAGTCAGTGTGGAAAATCTCTAGCAGTACGTATAGTAGTTCATGTCATCTTA
TTATTCAGTATTTATAACTTGCAAAGAAATGAATATCAGAGAGTGAGAGGAACTTGTTTATTGCAGCTTA
TAATGGTTACAAATAAAGCAATAGCATCACAAATTTCACAAATAAAGCATTTTTTTCACTGCATTCTAGT
TGTGGTTTGTCCAAACTCATCAATGTATCTTATCATGTCTGGCTCTAGCTATCCCGCCCCTAACTCCGCC
CATCCCGCCCCTAACTCCGCCCAGTTCCGCCCATTCTCCGCCCCATGGCTGACTAATTTTTTTTATTTAT
GCAGAGGCCGAGGCCGCCTCGGCCTCTGAGCTATTCCAGAAGTAGTGAGGAGGCTTTTTTGGAGGCCTAG
GGACGTACCCAATTCGCCCTATAGTGAGTCGTATTACGCGCGCTCACTGGCCGTCGTTTTACAACGTCGT
GACTGGGAAAACCCTGGCGTTACCCAACTTAATCGCCTTGCAGCACATCCCCCTTTCGCCAGCTGGCGTA
ATAGCGAAGAGGCCCGCACCGATCGCCCTTCCCAACAGTTGCGCAGCCTGAATGGCGAATGGG
[124 nt withheld, positions 6224-6347]
C
[91 nt withheld, positions 6349-6439]
A
[49 nt withheld, positions 6441-6489]
CCTTTGACGTTGGAGTCCACGTTCTTT
[37 nt withheld, positions 6517-6553]
ACCCTATCTCGGTCTATTCTTTTGATTTATAAGGGATTTTGCCGATTTCGGCCTATTGGTTAAAAAATGA
GCTGATTTAACAAAAATTTAACGCGAATTTTAACAAAATATTAACGCTTACAATTTAGGTGGCACTTTTC
GGGGAAATGTGCGCGGAACCCCTATTTGTTTATTTTTCTAAATACATTCAAATATGTATCCGCTCATGAG
ACAATAACCCTGATAAATGCTTCAATAATATTGAAAAAGGAAGAGTATGAGTATTCAACATTTCCGTGTC
GCCCTTATTCCCTTTTTTGCGGCATTTTGCCTTCCTGTTTTTGCTCACCCAGAAACGCTGGTGAAAGTAA
AAGATGCTGAAGATCAGTTGGGTGCACGAGTGGGTTACATCGAACTGGATCTCAACAGCGGTAAGATCCT
TGAGAGTTTTCGCCCCGAAGAACGTTTTCCAATGATGAGCACTTTTAAAGTTCTGCTATGTGGCGCGGTA
TTATCCCGTATTGACGCCGGGCAAGAGCAACTCGGTCGCCGCATACACTATTCTCAGAATGACTTGGTTG
AGTACTCACCAGTCACAGAAAAGCATCTTACGGATGGCATGACAGTAAGAGAATTATGCAGTGCTGCCAT
AACCATGAGTGATAACACTGCGGCCAACTTACTTCTGACAACGATCGGAGGACCGAAGGAGCTAACCGCT
TTTTTGCACAACATGGGGGATCATGTAACTCGCCTTGATCGTTGGGAACCGGAGCTGAATGAAGCCATAC
CAAACGACGAGCGTGACACCACGATGCCTGTAGCAATGGCAACAACGTTGCGCAAACTATTAACTGGCGA
ACTACTTACTCTAGCTTCCCGGCAACAATTAATAGACTGGATGGAGGCGGATAAAGTTGCAGGACCACTT
CTGCGCTCGGCCCTTCCGGCTGGCTGGTTTATTGCTGATAAATCTGGAGCCGGTGAGCGTGGGTCTCGCG
GTATCATTGCAGCACTGGGGCCAGATGGTAAGCCCTCCCGTATCGTAGTTATCTACACGACGGGGAGTCA
GGCAACTATGGATGAACGAAATAGACAGATCGCTGAGATAGGTGCCTCACTGATTAAGCATTGGTAACTG
TCAGACCAAGTTTACTCATATATACTTTAGATTGATTTAAAACTTCATTTTTAATTTAAAAGGATCTAGG
TGAAGATCCTTTTTGATAATCTCATGACCAAAATCCCTTAACGTGAGTTTTCGTTCCACTGAGCGTCAGA
CCCCGTAGAAAAGATCAAAGGATCTTCTTGAGATCCTTTTTTTCTGCGCGTAATCTGCTGCTTGCAAACA
AAAAAACCACCGCTACCAGCGGTGGTTTGTTTGCCGGATCAAGAGCTACCAACTCTTTTTCCGAAGGTAA
CTGGCTTCAGCAGAGCGCAGATACCAAATACTGTTCTTCTAGTGTAGCCGTAGTTAGGCCACCACTTCAA
GAACTCTGTAGCACCGCCTACATACCTCGCTCTGCTAATCCTGTTACCAGTGGCTGCTGCCAGTGGCGAT
AAGTCGTGTCTTACCGGGTTGGACTCAAGACGATAGTTACCGGATAAGGCGCAGCGGTCGGGCTGAACGG
GGGGTTCGTGCACACAGCCCAGCTTGGAGCGAACGACCTACACCGAACTGAGATACCTACAGCGTGAGCT
ATGAGAAAGCGCCACGCTTCCCGAAGGGAGAAAGGCGGACAGGTATCCGGTAAGCGGCAGGGTCGGAACA
GGAGAGCGCACGAGGGAGCTTCCAGGGGGAAACGCCTGGTATCTTTATAGTCCTGTCGGGTTTCGCCACC
TCTGACTTGAGCGTCGATTTTTGTGATGCTCGTCAGGGGGGCGGAGCCTATGGAAAAACGCCAGCAACGC
GGCCTTTTTACGGTTCCTGGCCTTTTGCTGGCCTTTTGCTCACATGTTCTTTCCTGCGTTATCCCCTGAT
TCTGTGGATAACCGTATTACCGCCTTTGAGTGAGCTGATACCGCTCGCCGCAGCCGAACGACCGAGCGCA
GCGAGTCAGTGAGCGAGGAAGCGGAAGAGCGCCCAATACGCAAACCGCCTCTCCCCGCGCGTTGGCCGAT
TCATTAATGCAGCTGGCACGACAGGTTTCCCGACTGGAAAGCGGGCAGTGAGCGCAACGCAATTAATGTG
AGTTAGCTCACTCATTAGGCACCCCAGGCTTTACACTTTATGCTTCCGGCTCGTATGTTGTGTGGAATTG
TGAGCGGATAACAATTTCACACAGGAAACAGCTATGACCATGATTACGCCAAGCGCGCAATTAACCCTCA
CTAAAGGGAACAAAAGCTGGAGCTGCAAGC
