>Addgene plasmid #141797 | TFORF1127 | depositor partial sequence | sequence record 277528 | Insert
ACCGCCACCATGCCGAAGTCGTGCGCGGCCCGGCAGTGCTGCAACCGCTACAGCAGCCGCAGGAAGCAGC
TCACCTTCCACCGGTTTCCGTTCAGCCGCCCGGAGCTGCTGAAGGAATGGGTGCTGAACATCGGCCGGGG
CAACTTCAAGCCCAAGCAGCACACGGTCATCTGCTCCGAGCACTTCCGGCCAGAGTGCTTCAGCGCCTTT
GGAAACCGCAAGAACCTAAAGCACAATGCCGTGCCCACGGTGTTCGCCTTTCAGGACCCCACACAGCAGG
TGAGGGAGAACACAGACCCTGCCAGTGAGAGAGGAAATGCCAGCTCTTCTCAGAAAGAAAAGACTTCACC
CTGCCGTTCCCAGGTCCTCCCTGAGGCGGGGGCCGGAGAGGACAGTCCTGGGAGAAACATGGACACTGCA
CTTGAAGAGCTTCAGTTGCCCCCAAATGCCGAAGGCCACGTAAAACAGGCAATGTTGTTTAATGTAGAAA
ATGGAACCCCAGCTTCACGTGAAGCCTTGTGGTTGAGTGAGGAGTAGTAATGAACTAGTCCGTAACTTGA
AAGTATTTCGATTTCTTGGCTTTATATATCTTGTGGAAAGGACGATGGCCTCTTATTCCGACTGAGCTT
