>Addgene plasmid #141797 | TFORF1127 | depositor partial sequence | sequence record 277529 | Barcode
TGGCCTCTTATTCCGACTGAGCTT
